>Addgene plasmid #143919 | TFORF1066 | addgene full sequence | sequence record 401526 | Addgene NGS Result
TTAATGTAGTCTTATGCAATACTCTTGTAGTCTTGCAACATGGTAACGATGAGTTAGCAACATGCCTTAC
AAGGAGAGAAAAAGCACCGTGCATGCCGATTGGTGGAAGTAAGGTGGTACGATCGTGCCTTATTAGGAAG
GCAACAGACGGGTCTGACATGGATTGGACGAACCACTGAATTGCCGCATTGCAGAGATATTGTATTTAAG
TGCCTAGCTCGATACATAAACGGGTCTCTCTGGTTAGACCAGATCTGAGCCTGGGAGCTCTCTGGCTAAC
TAGGGAACCCACTGCTTAAGCCTCAATAAAGCTTGCCTTGAGTGCTTCAAGTAGTGTGTGCCCGTCTGTT
GTGTGACTCTGGTAACTAGAGATCCCTCAGACCCTTTTAGTCAGTGTGGAAAATCTCTAGCAGTGGCGCC
CGAACAGGGACTTGAAAGCGAAAGGGAAACCAGAGGAGCTCTCTCGACGCAGGACTCGGCTTGCTGAAGC
GCGCACGGCAAGAGGCGAGGGGCGGCGACTGGTGAGTACGCCAAAAATTTTGACTAGCGGAGGCTAGAAG
GAGAGAGATGGGTGCGAGAGCGTCAGTATTAAGCGGGGGAGAATTAGATCGCGATGGGAAAAAATTCGGT
TAAGGCCAGGGGGAAAGAAAAAATATAAATTAAAACATATAGTATGGGCAAGCAGGGAGCTAGAACGATT
CGCAGTTAATCCTGGCCTGTTAGAAACATCAGAAGGCTGTAGACAAATACTGGGACAGCTACAACCATCC
CTTCAGACAGGATCAGAAGAACTTAGATCATTATATAATACAGTAGCAACCCTCTATTGTGTGCATCAAA
GGATAGAGATAAAAGACACCAAGGAAGCTTTAGACAAGATAGAGGAAGAGCAAAACAAAAGTAAGACCAC
CGCACAGCAAGCGGCCGCTGATCTTCAGACCTGGAGGAGGAGATATGAGGGACAATTGGAGAAGTGAATT
ATATAAATATAAAGTAGTAAAAATTGAACCATTAGGAGTAGCACCCACCAAGGCAAAGAGAAGAGTGGTG
CAGAGAGAAAAAAGAGCAGTGGGAATAGGAGCTTTGTTCCTTGGGTTCTTGGGAGCAGCAGGAAGCACTA
TGGGCGCAGCGTCAATGACGCTGACGGTACAGGCCAGACAATTATTGTCTGGTATAGTGCAGCAGCAGAA
CAATTTGCTGAGGGCTATTGAGGCGCAACAGCATCTGTTGCAACTCACAGTCTGGGGCATCAAGCAGCTC
CAGGCAAGAATCCTGGCTGTGGAAAGATACCTAAAGGATCAACAGCTCCTGGGGATTTGGGGTTGCTCTG
GAAAACTCATTTGCACCACTGCTGTGCCTTGGAATGCTAGTTGGAGTAATAAATCTCTGGAACAGATTTG
GAATCACACGACCTGGATGGAGTGGGACAGAGAAATTAACAATTACACAAGCTTAATACACTCCTTAATT
GAAGAATCGCAAAACCAGCAAGAAAAGAATGAACAAGAATTATTGGAATTAGATAAATGGGCAAGTTTGT
GGAATTGGTTTAACATAACAAATTGGCTGTGGTATATAAAATTATTCATAATGATAGTAGGAGGCTTGGT
AGGTTTAAGAATAGTTTTTGCTGTACTTTCTATAGTGAATAGAGTTAGGCAGGGATATTCACCATTATCG
TTTCAGACCCACCTCCCAACCCCGAGGGGACCCATGCATTGCATCTCAATTAGTCAGCAACCAGGTGTGG
AAAGTCCCCAGGCTCCCCAGCAGGCAGAAGTATGCAAAGCATGCGTCTCAATTAGTCAGCAACCATAGTC
CCGCCCCTAACTCCGCCCATCCCGCCCCTAACTCCGCCCAGTTCCGCCCATTCTCCGCCCCATGGCTGAC
TAATTTTTTTTATTTATGCAGAGGCCGAGGCCGCCTCGGCCTCTGAGCTATTCCAGAAGTAGTGAGGAGG
CTTTTTTGGAGGCCTAGGCTTTTGCAAAAAGCTTTCTAGAGGTACCACCGGAGCTTACCATGACCGAGTA
CAAGCCCACGGTGCGCCTCGCCACCCGCGACGACGTCCCCAGGGCCGTACGCACCCTCGCCGCCGCGTTC
GCCGACTACCCCGCCACGCGCCACACCGTCGATCCGGACCGCCACATCGAGCGGGTCACCGAGCTGCAAG
AACTCTTCCTCACGCGCGTCGGGCTCGACATCGGCAAGGTGTGGGTCGCGGACGACGGCGCCGCCGTGGC
GGTCTGGACCACGCCGGAGAGCGTCGAAGCGGGGGCGGTGTTCGCCGAGATCGGCCCGCGCATGGCCGAG
TTGAGCGGTTCCCGGCTGGCCGCGCAGCAACAGATGGAAGGCCTCCTGGCGCCGCACCGGCCCAAGGAGC
CCGCGTGGTTCCTGGCCACCGTCGGCGTCTCGCCCGACCACCAGGGCAAGGGTCTGGGCAGCGCCGTCGT
GCTCCCCGGAGTGGAGGCGGCCGAGCGCGCCGGGGTGCCCGCCTTCCTGGAGACCTCCGCGCCCCGCAAC
CTCCCCTTCTACGAGCGGCTCGGCTTCACCGTCACCGCCGACGTCGAGGTGCCCGAAGGACCGCGCACCT
GGTGCATGACCCGCAAGCCCGGTGCCAGTTAACGAATTCTAGATCTTGAGACAAATGGCAGTATTCATCC
ACAATTTTAAAAGAAAAGGGGGGATTGGGGGGTACAGTGCAGGGGAAAGAATAGTAGACATAATAGCAAC
AGACATACAAACTAAAGAATTACAAAAACAAATTACAAAAATTCAAAATTTTCGGGTTTATTACAGGGAC
AGCAGAGATCCACTTTGGCGCCGGCTCGAGGCCTGCAGGTGCAAAGATGGATAAAGTTTTAAACAGAGAG
GAATCTTTGCAGCTAATGGACCTTCTAGGTCTTGAAAGGAGTGGGAATTGGCTCCGGTGCCCGTCAGTGG
GCAGAGCGCACATCGCCCACAGTCCCCGAGAAGTTGGGGGGAGGGGTCGGCAATTGAACCGGTGCCTAGA
GAAGGTGGCGCGGGGTAAACTGGGAAAGTGATGTCGTGTACTGGCTCCGCCTTTTTCCCGAGGGTGGGGG
AGAACCGTATATAAGTGCAGTAGTCGCCGTGAACGTTCTTTTTCGCAACGGGTTTGCCGCCAGAACACAG
GTAAGTGCCGTGTGTGGTTCCCGCGGGCCTGGCCTCTTTACGGGTTATGGCCCTTGCGTGCCTTGAATTA
CTTCCACCTGGCTGCAGTACGTGATTCTTGATCCCGAGCTTCGGGTTGGAAGTGGGTGGGAGAGTTCGAG
GCCTTGCGCTTAAGGAGCCCCTTCGCCTCGTGCTTGAGTTGAGGCCTGGCCTGGGCGCTGGGGCCGCCGC
GTGCGAATCTGGTGGCACCTTCGCGCCTGTCTCGCTGCTTTCGATAAGTCTCTAGCCATTTAAAATTTTT
GATGACCTGCTGCGACGCTTTTTTTCTGGCAAGATAGTCTTGTAAATGCGGGCCAAGATCTGCACACTGG
TATTTCGGTTTTTGGGGCCGCGGGCGGCGACGGGGCCCGTGCGTCCCAGCGCACATGTTCGGCGAGGCGG
GGCCTGCGAGCGCGGCCACCGAGAATCGGACGGGGGTAGTCTCAAGCTGGCCGGCCTGCTCTGGTGCCTG
GCCTCGCGCCGCCGTGTATCGCCCCGCCCTGGGCGGCAAGGCTGGCCCGGTCGGCACCAGTTGCGTGAGC
GGAAAGATGGCCGCTTCCCGGCCCTGCTGCAGGGAGCTCAAAATGGAGGACGCGGCGCTCGGGAGAGCGG
GCGGGTGAGTCACCCACACAAAGGAAAAGGGCCTTTCCGTCCTCAGCCGTCGCTTCATGTGACTCCACGG
AGTACCGGGCGCCGTCCAGGCACCTCGATTAGTTCTCGAGCTTTTGGAGTACGTCGTCTTTAGGTTGGGG
GGAGGGGTTTTATGCGATGGAGTTTCCCCACACTGAGTGGGTGGAGACTGAAGTTAGGCCAGCTTGGCAC
TTGATGTAATTCTCCTTGGAATTTGCCCTTTTTGAGTTTGGATCTTGGTTCATTCTCAAGCCTCAGACAG
TGGTTCAAAGTTTTTTTCTTCCATTTCAGGTGTCGTGAGGCTAGCACCGCCACCATGAACGCCCCCGAGC
GGCAGCCCCAACCCGACGGCGGGGACGCCCCAGGCCACGAGCCTGGGGGCAGCCCCCAAGACGAGCTTGA
CTTCTCCATCCTCTTCGACTATGAGTATTTGAATCCGAACGAAGAAGAGCCGAATGCACATAAGGTCGCC
AGCCCACCCTCCGGACCCGCATACCCCGATGATGTCCTGGACTATGGCCTCAAGCCATACAGCCCCCTTG
CTAGTCTCTCTGGCGAGCCCCCCGGCCGATTCGGAGAGCCGGATAGGGTAGGGCCGCAGAAGTTTCTGAG
CGCGGCCAAGCCAGCAGGGGCCTCGGGCCTGAGCCCTCGGATCGAGATCACTCCGTCCCACGAACTGATC
CAGGCAGTGGGGCCCCTCCGCATGAGAGACGCGGGCCTCCTGGTGGAGCAGCCGCCCCTGGCCGGGGTGG
CCGCCAGCCCGAGGTTCACCCTGCCCGTGCCCGGCTTCGAGGGCTACCGCGAGCCGCTTTGCTTGAGCCC
CGCTAGCAGCGGCTCCTCTGCCAGCTTCATTTCTGACACCTTCTCCCCCTACACCTCGCCCTGCGTCTCG
CCCAATAACGGCGGGCCCGACGACCTGTGTCCGCAGTTTCAAAACATCCCTGCTCATTATTCCCCCAGAA
CCTCGCCAATAATGTCACCTCGAACCAGCCTCGCCGAGGACAGCTGCCTGGGCCGCCACTCGCCCGTGCC
CCGTCCGGCCTCCCGCTCCTCATCGCCTGGTGCCAAGCGGAGGCATTCGTGCGCCGAGGCCTTGGTTGCC
CTGCCGCCCGGAGCCTCACCCCAGCGCTCCCGGAGCCCCTCGCCGCAGCCCTCATCTCACGTGGCACCCC
AGGACCACGGCTCCCCGGCTGGGTACCCCCCTGTGGCTGGCTCTGCCGTGATCATGGATGCCCTGAACAG
CCTCGCCACGGACTCGCCTTGTGGGATCCCCCCCAAGATGTGGAAGACCAGCCCTGACCCCTCGCCGGTG
TCTGCCGCCCCATCCAAGGCCGGCCTGCCTCGCCACATCTACCCGGCCGTGGAGTTCCTGGGGCCCTGCG
AGCAGGGCGAGAGGAGAAACTCGGCTCCAGAATCCATCCTGCTGGTTCCGCCCACTTGGCCCAAGCCGCT
GGTGCCTGCCATTCCCATCTGCAGCATCCCAGTGACTGCATCCCTCCCTCCACTTGAGTGGCCGCTGTCC
AGTCAGTCAGGCTCTTACGAGCTGCGGATCGAGGTGCAGCCCAAGCCACATCACCGGGCCCACTATGAGA
CAGAAGGCAGCCGAGGGGCTGTCAAAGCTCCAACTGGAGGCCACCCTGTGGTTCAGCTCCATGGCTACAT
GGAAAACAAGCCTCTGGGACTTCAGATCTTCATTGGGACAGCTGATGAGCGGATCCTTAAGCCGCACGCC
TTCTACCAGGTGCACCGAATCACGGGGAAAACTGTCACCACCACCAGCTATGAGAAGATAGTGGGCAACA
CCAAAGTCCTGGAGATACCCTTGGAGCCCAAAAACAACATGAGGGCAACCATCGACTGTGCGGGGATCTT
GAAGCTTAGAAACGCCGACATTGAGCTGCGGAAAGGCGAGACGGACATTGGAAGAAAGAACACGCGGGTG
AGACTGGTTTTCCGAGTTCACATCCCAGAGTCCAGTGGCAGAATCGTCTCTTTACAGACTGCATCTAACC
CCATCGAGTGCTCCCAGCGATCTGCTCACGAGCTGCCCATGGTTGAAAGACAAGACACAGACAGCTGCCT
GGTCTATGGCGGCCAGCAAATGATCCTCACGGGGCAGAACTTTACATCCGAGTCCAAAGTTGTGTTTACT
GAGAAGACCACAGATGGACAGCAAATTTGGGAGATGGAAGCCACGGTGGATAAGGACAAGAGCCAGCCCA
ACATGCTTTTTGTTGAGATCCCTGAATATCGGAACAAGCATATCCGCACACCTGTAAAAGTGAACTTCTA
CGTCATCAATGGGAAGAGAAAACGAAGTCAGCCTCAGCACTTTACCTACCACCCAGTCCCAGCCATCAAG
ACGGAGCCCACGGATGAATATGACCCCACTCTGATCTGCAGCCCCACCCATGGAGGCCTGGGGAGCCAGC
CTTACTACCCCCAGCACCCGATGGTGGCCGAGTCCCCCTCCTGCCTCGTGGCCACCATGGCTCCCTGCCA
GCAGTTCCGCACGGGGCTCTCATCCCCTGACGCCCGCTACCAGCAACAGAACCCAGCGGCCGTACTCTAC
CAGCGGAGCAAGAGCCTGAGCCCCAGCCTGCTGGGCTATCAGCAGCCGGCCCTCATGGCCGCCCCGCTGT
CCCTTGCGGACGCTCACCGCTCTGTGCTGGTGCACGCCGGCTCCCAGGGCCAGAGCTCAGCCCTGCTCCA
CCCCTCTCCGACCAACCAGCAGGCCTCGCCTGTGATCCACTACTCACCCACCAACCAGCAGCTGCGCTGC
GGAAGCCACCAGGAGTTCCAGCACATCATGTACTGCGAGAATTTCGCACCAGGCACCACCAGACCTGGCC
CGCCCCCGGTCAGTCAAGGTCAGAGGCTGAGCCCGGGTTCCTACCCCACAGTCATTCAGCAGCAGAATGC
CACGAGCCAAAGAGCCGCCAAAAACGGACCCCCGGTCAGTGACCAAAAGGAAGTATTACCTGCGGGGGTG
ACCATTAAACAGGAGCAGAACTTGGACCAGACCTACTTGGATGATGTTAATGAAATTATCAGGAAGGAGT
TTTCAGGACCTCCTGCCAGAAATCAGACGTAGTAATGAACTAGTCCGTAACTTGAAAGTATTTCGATTTC
TTGGCTTTATATATCTTGTGGAAAGGACGATAGATTTGGTTATGCATTTATTGAACGCGTTAAGTCGACA
ATCAACCTCTGGATTACAAAATTTGTGAAAGATTGACTGGTATTCTTAACTATGTTGCTCCTTTTACGCT
ATGTGGATACGCTGCTTTAATGCCTTTGTATCATGCTATTGCTTCCCGTATGGCTTTCATTTTCTCCTCC
TTGTATAAATCCTGGTTGCTGTCTCTTTATGAGGAGTTGTGGCCCGTTGTCAGGCAACGTGGCGTGGTGT
GCACTGTGTTTGCTGACGCAACCCCCACTGGTTGGGGCATTGCCACCACCTGTCAGCTCCTTTCCGGGAC
TTTCGCTTTCCCCCTCCCTATTGCCACGGCGGAACTCATCGCCGCCTGCCTTGCCCGCTGCTGGACAGGG
GCTCGGCTGTTGGGCACTGACAATTCCGTGGTGTTGTCGGGGAAATCATCGTCCTTTCCTTGGCTGCTCG
CCTGTGTTGCCACCTGGATTCTGCGCGGGACGTCCTTCTGCTACGTCCCTTCGGCCCTCAATCCAGCGGA
CCTTCCTTCCCGCGGCCTGCTGCCGGCTCTGCGGCCTCTTCCGCGTCTTCGCCTTCGCCCTCAGACGAGT
CGGATCTCCCTTTGGGCCGCCTCCCCGCGTCGACTTTAAGACCAATGACTTACAAGGCAGCTGTAGATCT
TAGCCACTTTTTAAAAGAAAAGGGGGGACTGGAAGGGCTAATTCACTCCCAACGAAGACAAGATCTGCTT
TTTGCTTGTACTGGGTCTCTCTGGTTAGACCAGATCTGAGCCTGGGAGCTCTCTGGCTAACTAGGGAACC
CACTGCTTAAGCCTCAATAAAGCTTGCCTTGAGTGCTTCAAGTAGTGTGTGCCCGTCTGTTGTGTGACTC
TGGTAACTAGAGATCCCTCAGACCCTTTTAGTCAGTGTGGAAAATCTCTAGCAGTACGTATAGTAGTTCA
TGTCATCTTATTATTCAGTATTTATAACTTGCAAAGAAATGAATATCAGAGAGTGAGAGGAACTTGTTTA
TTGCAGCTTATAATGGTTACAAATAAAGCAATAGCATCACAAATTTCACAAATAAAGCATTTTTTTCACT
GCATTCTAGTTGTGGTTTGTCCAAACTCATCAATGTATCTTATCATGTCTGGCTCTAGCTATCCCGCCCC
TAACTCCGCCCATCCCGCCCCTAACTCCGCCCAGTTCCGCCCATTCTCCGCCCCATGGCTGACTAATTTT
TTTTATTTATGCAGAGGCCGAGGCCGCCTCGGCCTCTGAGCTATTCCAGAAGTAGTGAGGAGGCTTTTTT
GGAGGCCTAGGGACGTACCCAATTCGCCCTATAGTGAGTCGTATTACGCGCGCTCACTGGCCGTCGTTTT
ACAACGTCGTGACTGGGAAAACCCTGGCGTTACCCAACTTAATCGCCTTGCAGCACATCCCCCTTTCGCC
AGCTGGCGTAATAGCGAAGAGGCCCGCACCGATCGCCCTTCCCAACAGTTGCGCAGCCTGAATGGCGAAT
GGG
[124 nt withheld, positions 8474-8597]
C
[91 nt withheld, positions 8599-8689]
A
[49 nt withheld, positions 8691-8739]
CCTTTGACGTTGGAGTCCACGTTCTTT
[37 nt withheld, positions 8767-8803]
ACCCTATCTCGGTCTATTCTTTTGATTTATAAGGGATTTTGCCGATTTCGGCCTATTGGTTAAAAAATGA
GCTGATTTAACAAAAATTTAACGCGAATTTTAACAAAATATTAACGCTTACAATTTAGGTGGCACTTTTC
GGGGAAATGTGCGCGGAACCCCTATTTGTTTATTTTTCTAAATACATTCAAATATGTATCCGCTCATGAG
ACAATAACCCTGATAAATGCTTCAATAATATTGAAAAAGGAAGAGTATGAGTATTCAACATTTCCGTGTC
GCCCTTATTCCCTTTTTTGCGGCATTTTGCCTTCCTGTTTTTGCTCACCCAGAAACGCTGGTGAAAGTAA
AAGATGCTGAAGATCAGTTGGGTGCACGAGTGGGTTACATCGAACTGGATCTCAACAGCGGTAAGATCCT
TGAGAGTTTTCGCCCCGAAGAACGTTTTCCAATGATGAGCACTTTTAAAGTTCTGCTATGTGGCGCGGTA
TTATCCCGTATTGACGCCGGGCAAGAGCAACTCGGTCGCCGCATACACTATTCTCAGAATGACTTGGTTG
AGTACTCACCAGTCACAGAAAAGCATCTTACGGATGGCATGACAGTAAGAGAATTATGCAGTGCTGCCAT
AACCATGAGTGATAACACTGCGGCCAACTTACTTCTGACAACGATCGGAGGACCGAAGGAGCTAACCGCT
TTTTTGCACAACATGGGGGATCATGTAACTCGCCTTGATCGTTGGGAACCGGAGCTGAATGAAGCCATAC
CAAACGACGAGCGTGACACCACGATGCCTGTAGCAATGGCAACAACGTTGCGCAAACTATTAACTGGCGA
ACTACTTACTCTAGCTTCCCGGCAACAATTAATAGACTGGATGGAGGCGGATAAAGTTGCAGGACCACTT
CTGCGCTCGGCCCTTCCGGCTGGCTGGTTTATTGCTGATAAATCTGGAGCCGGTGAGCGTGGGTCTCGCG
GTATCATTGCAGCACTGGGGCCAGATGGTAAGCCCTCCCGTATCGTAGTTATCTACACGACGGGGAGTCA
GGCAACTATGGATGAACGAAATAGACAGATCGCTGAGATAGGTGCCTCACTGATTAAGCATTGGTAACTG
TCAGACCAAGTTTACTCATATATACTTTAGATTGATTTAAAACTTCATTTTTAATTTAAAAGGATCTAGG
TGAAGATCCTTTTTGATAATCTCATGACCAAAATCCCTTAACGTGAGTTTTCGTTCCACTGAGCGTCAGA
CCCCGTAGAAAAGATCAAAGGATCTTCTTGAGATCCTTTTTTTCTGCGCGTAATCTGCTGCTTGCAAACA
AAAAAACCACCGCTACCAGCGGTGGTTTGTTTGCCGGATCAAGAGCTACCAACTCTTTTTCCGAAGGTAA
CTGGCTTCAGCAGAGCGCAGATACCAAATACTGTTCTTCTAGTGTAGCCGTAGTTAGGCCACCACTTCAA
GAACTCTGTAGCACCGCCTACATACCTCGCTCTGCTAATCCTGTTACCAGTGGCTGCTGCCAGTGGCGAT
AAGTCGTGTCTTACCGGGTTGGACTCAAGACGATAGTTACCGGATAAGGCGCAGCGGTCGGGCTGAACGG
GGGGTTCGTGCACACAGCCCAGCTTGGAGCGAACGACCTACACCGAACTGAGATACCTACAGCGTGAGCT
ATGAGAAAGCGCCACGCTTCCCGAAGGGAGAAAGGCGGACAGGTATCCGGTAAGCGGCAGGGTCGGAACA
GGAGAGCGCACGAGGGAGCTTCCAGGGGGAAACGCCTGGTATCTTTATAGTCCTGTCGGGTTTCGCCACC
TCTGACTTGAGCGTCGATTTTTGTGATGCTCGTCAGGGGGGCGGAGCCTATGGAAAAACGCCAGCAACGC
GGCCTTTTTACGGTTCCTGGCCTTTTGCTGGCCTTTTGCTCACATGTTCTTTCCTGCGTTATCCCCTGAT
TCTGTGGATAACCGTATTACCGCCTTTGAGTGAGCTGATACCGCTCGCCGCAGCCGAACGACCGAGCGCA
GCGAGTCAGTGAGCGAGGAAGCGGAAGAGCGCCCAATACGCAAACCGCCTCTCCCCGCGCGTTGGCCGAT
TCATTAATGCAGCTGGCACGACAGGTTTCCCGACTGGAAAGCGGGCAGTGAGCGCAACGCAATTAATGTG
AGTTAGCTCACTCATTAGGCACCCCAGGCTTTACACTTTATGCTTCCGGCTCGTATGTTGTGTGGAATTG
TGAGCGGATAACAATTTCACACAGGAAACAGCTATGACCATGATTACGCCAAGCGCGCAATTAACCCTCA
CTAAAGGGAACAAAAGCTGGAGCTGCAAGC
Features (pLannotate 1.2.2; 31 found; start..end, strand, type, name):
      5..231     +  promoter       RSV promoter: Rous sarcoma virus enhancer/promoter
    232..412     +  LTR            5' LTR (truncated): truncated 5' long terminal repeat (LTR) from HIV-1
    459..584     +  misc_feature   HIV-1 Ψ: packaging signal of human immunodeficiency virus type 1
    568..931     +  CDS            HIV-1 gag (fragment): gag protein from human immunodeficiency virus 1; gag
   1077..1310    +  misc_feature   RRE: The Rev response element (RRE) of HIV-1 allows for Rev-dependent mRNA export from the nucleus to the cytoplasm.
   1687..1713    +  CDS            Rev (fragment): human immunodeficiency virus 1 (HIV-1) Rev protein; rev; enhances nuclear export of unspliced and incompletely spliced viral mRNAs
   1720..1743    +  promoter       SV40 promoter (fragment): SV40 early promoter
   1744..1815    +  promoter       SV40 promoter (fragment): SV40 enhancer and early promoter
   1839..1974    +  rep_origin     SV40 ori: SV40 origin of replication
   2020..2616    +  CDS            PuroR (fragment): puromycin N-acetyltransferase; pac from Streptomyces; confers resistance to puromycin
   2665..2782    +  misc_feature   cPPT/CTS: central polypurine tract and central termination sequence of HIV-1
   2847..2913    +  CDS            small t antigen (fragment): SV40 (simian virus 40) small t antigen
   2920..4098    +  promoter       EF-1α promoter: strong constitutive promoter for human elongation factor EF-1α
   4115..6889    +  CDS            NFATC2: NFAC2_HUMAN - Also known as NFAT1, NFATP. Experimental evidence at protein level: Swiss-Prot protein existence level 1. Plays a role in the inducible expression of cytokine genes in T-cells, especially in the induction of the IL-2, IL-3, IL-4, TNF-alpha or GM-CSF. Promotes invasive migration through the activation of GPC6 expression and WNT5A signaling pathway. From Homo sapiens (Human).
   6905..6958    +  promoter       U6 promoter (fragment): RNA polymerase III promoter for human U6 snRNA
   7000..7588    +  misc_feature   WPRE: woodchuck hepatitis virus posttranscriptional regulatory element
   7639..7658    +  misc_feature   cPPT/CTS (fragment): central polypurine tract and central termination sequence of HIV-1
   7660..7893    +  LTR            3' LTR (ΔU3): self-inactivating 3' long terminal repeat (LTR) from HIV-1
   7971..8092    +  polyA_signal   SV40 poly(A) signal: SV40 polyadenylation signal
   8132..8267    +  rep_origin     SV40 ori: SV40 origin of replication
   8288..8306    -  promoter       T7 promoter: promoter for bacteriophage T7 RNA polymerase
   8314..8469    +  CDS            lacZα (fragment): LacZα fragment of β-galactosidase; lacZ fragment
   8474..8902    +  rep_origin     f1 ori (sequence partly withheld): f1 bacteriophage origin of replication; arrow indicates direction of (+) strand synthesis
   8955..9059    +  promoter       AmpR promoter: bla
   9060..9920    +  CDS            AmpR: β-lactamase; bla; confers resistance to ampicillin, carbenicillin, and related antibiotics
  10091..10679   +  rep_origin     ori: high-copy-number ColE1/pMB1/pBR322/pUC origin of replication
  10862..10954   +  CDS            lacI (fragment): lac repressor; lacI; The lac repressor binds to the lac operator to inhibit transcription in E. coli. This inhibition can be relieved by adding lactose or isopropyl-β-D-thiogalactopyranoside (IPTG).
  10967..10988   +  protein_bind   CAP binding site: CAP binding activates transcription in the presence of cAMP. E. coli catabolite activator protein
  11003..11033   +  promoter       lac promoter: promoter for the E. coli lac operon
  11037..11059   +  protein_bind   lac operator (fragment): The lac repressor binds to the lac operator to inhibit transcription in E. coli. This inhibition can be relieved by adding lactose or isopropyl-β-D-thiogalactopyranoside (IPTG). lac repressor encoded by lacI
  11102..11120   +  promoter       T3 promoter: promoter for bacteriophage T3 RNA polymerase
