[The description below was written by a language model from this plasmid's Addgene catalogue record and pLannotate feature annotations shown in this document.]
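Description:
TFORF1066 is a third-generation-style, self-inactivating lentiviral expression plasmid built on the pLX_TRC317 backbone and carrying the human transcription factor NFATC2 (also known as NFAT1 or NFATP). It belongs to a barcoded collection of transcription factor ORFs in which each clone carries a unique 24-bp barcode, so the factor present in a given cell can be identified in pooled overexpression screens. The barcode itself is not annotated in the feature table. In bacteria the plasmid is maintained through a high-copy ColE1/pUC origin and ampicillin resistance (AmpR), and an f1 origin is also present. The depositor notes that the plasmid may recombine, which is a common concern with LTR-containing vectors.

The viral genome is transcribed from an RSV promoter fused to a truncated HIV-1 5' LTR. Downstream of this lie the Ψ packaging signal with a partial gag sequence, the Rev response element for Rev-dependent nuclear export, and a cPPT/CTS element. Two expression units sit within the transfer region. An SV40 early promoter drives puromycin N-acetyltransferase for selection of transduced mammalian cells, and further downstream a strong constitutive EF-1α promoter drives the NFATC2 coding sequence, which was synthesized and corresponds to a specific RefSeq/Ensembl isoform. A WPRE after the ORF enhances transcript expression. The ΔU3 3' LTR inactivates LTR promoter activity after integration, and an SV40 polyadenylation signal lies beyond it. The short U6 promoter fragment annotated between the ORF and the WPRE is probably a residual or primer-binding sequence rather than a working Pol III unit. The construct is used to make lentivirus for stable NFATC2 overexpression, for example in directed-differentiation screens.
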