Addgene plasmid #143919: TFORF1066
Purpose: Lentiviral vector for overexpressing transcription factor ORFs with unique 24-bp barcodes. Barcodes facilitate identification of transcription factors in pooled screens.
Depositing lab: Feng Zhang. Depositing organization: Broad Institute. Publication: A transcription factor atlas of directed differentiation. Joung J, Ma S, Tay T, Geiger-Schuller KR, Kirchgatterer PC, Verdine VK, Guo B, Arias-Garcia MA, Allen WE, Singh A, Kuksenko O, Abudayyeh OO, Gootenberg JS, Fu Z, Macrae RK, Buenrostro JD, Regev A, Zhang F. Cell. 2023 Jan 5;186(1):209-229.e26. doi: 10.1016/j.cell.2022.11.026. PubMed 36608654.
Backbone
  Vector backbone: pLX_TRC317
  Backbone manufacturer: Broad Institute Genetic Perturbation Platform
  Backbone size w/o insert (bp): 8264
  Vector type: Mammalian Expression, Lentiviral
  Selectable markers: Puromycin
Growth in bacteria
  Bacterial resistance: Ampicillin, 100 μg/mL
  Growth temperature: 37°C
  Growth strain: NEB Stable
  Copy number: High Copy
Gene/Insert
  Gene/Insert name: NFATC2
  Species: H. sapiens (human)
  Insert size (bp): 2879
  Entrez Gene: NFATC2 (a.k.a. JCOSL, NFAT1, NFATP)
  Promoter: EF1a
  Cloning method: Unknown
  Sequencing primers: 5′ GGGTGGAGACTGAAGTTAGGCCAG; 3′ CACATAGCGTAAAAGGAGCAACATAG
Terms and licenses: Academic/Nonprofit Terms; Industry Terms: Not Available to Industry
Depositor comments: NM_173091,ENST00000396009 . The transcription factor ORF portion of this plasmid was synthesized by Genewiz. Please test multiple small colonies in case of plasmid recombination. To make this collection available in a timely manner, a portion of this collection was not fully sequenced by Addgene. If an Addgene verified full plasmid sequence is not available, please contact us prior to placing an order to request the full sequence.
How to cite: TFORF1066 was a gift from Feng Zhang (Addgene plasmid # 143919 ; http://n2t.net/addgene:143919 ; RRID:Addgene_143919)
