>Addgene plasmid #143919 | TFORF1066 | depositor partial sequence | sequence record 283884 | Insert
ACCGCCACCATGAACGCCCCCGAGCGGCAGCCCCAACCCGACGGCGGGGACGCCCCAGGCCACGAGCCTG
GGGGCAGCCCCCAAGACGAGCTTGACTTCTCCATCCTCTTCGACTATGAGTATTTGAATCCGAACGAAGA
AGAGCCGAATGCACATAAGGTCGCCAGCCCACCCTCCGGACCCGCATACCCCGATGATGTCCTGGACTAT
GGCCTCAAGCCATACAGCCCCCTTGCTAGTCTCTCTGGCGAGCCCCCCGGCCGATTCGGAGAGCCGGATA
GGGTAGGGCCGCAGAAGTTTCTGAGCGCGGCCAAGCCAGCAGGGGCCTCGGGCCTGAGCCCTCGGATCGA
GATCACTCCGTCCCACGAACTGATCCAGGCAGTGGGGCCCCTCCGCATGAGAGACGCGGGCCTCCTGGTG
GAGCAGCCGCCCCTGGCCGGGGTGGCCGCCAGCCCGAGGTTCACCCTGCCCGTGCCCGGCTTCGAGGGCT
ACCGCGAGCCGCTTTGCTTGAGCCCCGCTAGCAGCGGCTCCTCTGCCAGCTTCATTTCTGACACCTTCTC
CCCCTACACCTCGCCCTGCGTCTCGCCCAATAACGGCGGGCCCGACGACCTGTGTCCGCAGTTTCAAAAC
ATCCCTGCTCATTATTCCCCCAGAACCTCGCCAATAATGTCACCTCGAACCAGCCTCGCCGAGGACAGCT
GCCTGGGCCGCCACTCGCCCGTGCCCCGTCCGGCCTCCCGCTCCTCATCGCCTGGTGCCAAGCGGAGGCA
TTCGTGCGCCGAGGCCTTGGTTGCCCTGCCGCCCGGAGCCTCACCCCAGCGCTCCCGGAGCCCCTCGCCG
CAGCCCTCATCTCACGTGGCACCCCAGGACCACGGCTCCCCGGCTGGGTACCCCCCTGTGGCTGGCTCTG
CCGTGATCATGGATGCCCTGAACAGCCTCGCCACGGACTCGCCTTGTGGGATCCCCCCCAAGATGTGGAA
GACCAGCCCTGACCCCTCGCCGGTGTCTGCCGCCCCATCCAAGGCCGGCCTGCCTCGCCACATCTACCCG
GCCGTGGAGTTCCTGGGGCCCTGCGAGCAGGGCGAGAGGAGAAACTCGGCTCCAGAATCCATCCTGCTGG
TTCCGCCCACTTGGCCCAAGCCGCTGGTGCCTGCCATTCCCATCTGCAGCATCCCAGTGACTGCATCCCT
CCCTCCACTTGAGTGGCCGCTGTCCAGTCAGTCAGGCTCTTACGAGCTGCGGATCGAGGTGCAGCCCAAG
CCACATCACCGGGCCCACTATGAGACAGAAGGCAGCCGAGGGGCTGTCAAAGCTCCAACTGGAGGCCACC
CTGTGGTTCAGCTCCATGGCTACATGGAAAACAAGCCTCTGGGACTTCAGATCTTCATTGGGACAGCTGA
TGAGCGGATCCTTAAGCCGCACGCCTTCTACCAGGTGCACCGAATCACGGGGAAAACTGTCACCACCACC
AGCTATGAGAAGATAGTGGGCAACACCAAAGTCCTGGAGATACCCTTGGAGCCCAAAAACAACATGAGGG
CAACCATCGACTGTGCGGGGATCTTGAAGCTTAGAAACGCCGACATTGAGCTGCGGAAAGGCGAGACGGA
CATTGGAAGAAAGAACACGCGGGTGAGACTGGTTTTCCGAGTTCACATCCCAGAGTCCAGTGGCAGAATC
GTCTCTTTACAGACTGCATCTAACCCCATCGAGTGCTCCCAGCGATCTGCTCACGAGCTGCCCATGGTTG
AAAGACAAGACACAGACAGCTGCCTGGTCTATGGCGGCCAGCAAATGATCCTCACGGGGCAGAACTTTAC
ATCCGAGTCCAAAGTTGTGTTTACTGAGAAGACCACAGATGGACAGCAAATTTGGGAGATGGAAGCCACG
GTGGATAAGGACAAGAGCCAGCCCAACATGCTTTTTGTTGAGATCCCTGAATATCGGAACAAGCATATCC
GCACACCTGTAAAAGTGAACTTCTACGTCATCAATGGGAAGAGAAAACGAAGTCAGCCTCAGCACTTTAC
CTACCACCCAGTCCCAGCCATCAAGACGGAGCCCACGGATGAATATGACCCCACTCTGATCTGCAGCCCC
ACCCATGGAGGCCTGGGGAGCCAGCCTTACTACCCCCAGCACCCGATGGTGGCCGAGTCCCCCTCCTGCC
TCGTGGCCACCATGGCTCCCTGCCAGCAGTTCCGCACGGGGCTCTCATCCCCTGACGCCCGCTACCAGCA
ACAGAACCCAGCGGCCGTACTCTACCAGCGGAGCAAGAGCCTGAGCCCCAGCCTGCTGGGCTATCAGCAG
CCGGCCCTCATGGCCGCCCCGCTGTCCCTTGCGGACGCTCACCGCTCTGTGCTGGTGCACGCCGGCTCCC
AGGGCCAGAGCTCAGCCCTGCTCCACCCCTCTCCGACCAACCAGCAGGCCTCGCCTGTGATCCACTACTC
ACCCACCAACCAGCAGCTGCGCTGCGGAAGCCACCAGGAGTTCCAGCACATCATGTACTGCGAGAATTTC
GCACCAGGCACCACCAGACCTGGCCCGCCCCCGGTCAGTCAAGGTCAGAGGCTGAGCCCGGGTTCCTACC
CCACAGTCATTCAGCAGCAGAATGCCACGAGCCAAAGAGCCGCCAAAAACGGACCCCCGGTCAGTGACCA
AAAGGAAGTATTACCTGCGGGGGTGACCATTAAACAGGAGCAGAACTTGGACCAGACCTACTTGGATGAT
GTTAATGAAATTATCAGGAAGGAGTTTTCAGGACCTCCTGCCAGAAATCAGACGTAGTAATGAACTAGTC
CGTAACTTGAAAGTATTTCGATTTCTTGGCTTTATATATCTTGTGGAAAGGACGATAGATTTGGTTATGC
ATTTATTGA
