>Addgene plasmid #143919 | TFORF1066 | depositor partial sequence | sequence record 283885 | Barcode
TAGATTTGGTTATGCATTTATTGA
